>Addgene plasmid #136744 | pISH-Olfr1256 | addgene full sequence | sequence record 273402 | Addgene NGS Result
AGCTGGCGAAAGGGGGATGTGCTGCAAGGCGATTAAGTTGGGTAACGCCAGGGTTTTCCCAGTCACGACG
TTGTAAAACGACGGCCAGTGAATTGTAATACGACTCACTATAGGGCGAATTGGGCCCGACGTCGCATGCT
CCCGGCCGCCATGGCGGCCGCGGGAATTCGATTGGTGATGGCCTATGATCGTTATGTGGCCATCTGTAAG
CCCTTGCACTATTCAACTATCATGAAGCAATGGGTTTGTGTTGTGCTGTTGATATTATCTTGGATCGGAG
GATTTTTGCACTCAGTAATTCAGCTCAGTACTATTTATGGACTTCCATTCTGTGGTCCTAATATCATTGA
TCATTTTATGTGTGACATGTACCCCTTACTGAAACTTGTTTGTATTGACACCTATGTCATTGGCCTCTTA
GTGATGGCCAATGGAGGGCTGATCTGCACGGTTGTGTTTATACTCCTGCTCATCTCTTATGGTGTCATCC
TGTACTCTCTAAAGAACCTTAATCAGGAAGGGAGGTGGAAAGCTCTCTCTACCTGTGGCTCCCACATCAC
TGTAGTTGTTTCATTCTTTGTTCCCTGTATTTTCATGTATGCACGACCTGCTAAGACTTTCCCCATTGAC
AAAATGTTGAGTGTGTTTTATACAGTCATTACCCCCATGATGAACCAATCACTAGTGAATTCGCGGCCGC
CTGCAGGTCGACCATATGGGAGAGCTCCCAACGCGTTGGATGCATAGCTTGAGTATTCTATAGTGTCACC
TAAATAGCTTGGCGTAATCATGGTCATAGCTGTTTCCTGTGTGAAATTGTTATCCGCTCACAATTCCACA
CAACATACGAGCCGGAAGCATAAAGTGTAAAGCCTGGGGTGCCTAATGAGTGAGCTAACTCACATTAATT
GCGTTGCGCTCACTGCCCGCTTTCCAGTCGGGAAACCTGTCGTGCCAGCTGCATTAATGAATCGGCCAAC
GCGCGGGGAGAGGCGGTTTGCGTATTGGGCGCTCTTCCGCTTCCTCGCTCACTGACTCGCTGCGCTCGGT
CGTTCGGCTGCGGCGAGCGGTATCAGCTCACTCAAAGGCGGTAATACGGTTATCCACAGAATCAGGGGAT
AACGCAGGAAAGAACATGTGAGCAAAAGGCCAGCAAAAGGCCAGGAACCGTAAAAAGGCCGCGTTGCTGG
CGTTTTTCCATAGGCTCCGCCCCCCTGACGAGCATCACAAAAATCGACGCTCAAGTCAGAGGTGGCGAAA
CCCGACAGGACTATAAAGATACCAGGCGTTTCCCCCTGGAAGCTCCCTCGTGCGCTCTCCTGTTCCGACC
CTGCCGCTTACCGGATACCTGTCCGCCTTTCTCCCTTCGGGAAGCGTGGCGCTTTCTCATAGCTCACGCT
GTAGGTATCTCAGTTCGGTGTAGGTCGTTCGCTCCAAGCTGGGCTGTGTGCACGAACCCCCCGTTCAGCC
CGACCGCTGCGCCTTATCCGGTAACTATCGTCTTGAGTCCAACCCGGTAAGACACGACTTATCGCCACTG
GCAGCAGCCACTGGTAACAGGATTAGCAGAGCGAGGTATGTAGGCGGTGCTACAGAGTTCTTGAAGTGGT
GGCCTAACTACGGCTACACTAGAAGAACAGTATTTGGTATCTGCGCTCTGCTGAAGCCAGTTACCTTCGG
AAAAAGAGTTGGTAGCTCTTGATCCGGCAAACAAACCACCGCTGGTAGCGGTGGTTTTTTTGTTTGCAAG
CAGCAGATTACGCGCAGAAAAAAAGGATCTCAAGAAGATCCTTTGATCTTTTCTACGGGGTCTGACGCTC
AGTGGAACGAAAACTCACGTTAAGGGATTTTGGTCATGAGATTATCAAAAAGGATCTTCACCTAGATCCT
TTTAAATTAAAAATGAAGTTTTAAATCAATCTAAAGTATATATGAGTAAACTTGGTCTGACAGTTACCAA
TGCTTAATCAGTGAGGCACCTATCTCAGCGATCTGTCTATTTCGTTCATCCATAGTTGCCTGACTCCCCG
TCGTGTAGATAACTACGATACGGGAGGGCTTACCATCTGGCCCCAGTGCTGCAATGATACCGCGAGACCC
ACGCTCACCGGCTCCAGATTTATCAGCAATAAACCAGCCAGCCGGAAGGGCCGAGCGCAGAAGTGGTCCT
GCAACTTTATCCGCCTCCATCCAGTCTATTAATTGTTGCCGGGAAGCTAGAGTAAGTAGTTCGCCAGTTA
ATAGTTTGCGCAACGTTGTTGCCATTGCTACAGGCATCGTGGTGTCACGCTCGTCGTTTGGTATGGCTTC
ATTCAGCTCCGGTTCCCAACGATCAAGGCGAGTTACATGATCCCCCATGTTGTGCAAAAAAGCGGTTAGC
TCCTTCGGTCCTCCGATCGTTGTCAGAAGTAAGTTGGCCGCAGTGTTATCACTCATGGTTATGGCAGCAC
TGCATAATTCTCTTACTGTCATGCCATCCGTAAGATGCTTTTCTGTGACTGGTGAGTACTCAACCAAGTC
ATTCTGAGAATAGTGTATGCGGCGACCGAGTTGCTCTTGCCCGGCGTCAATACGGGATAATACCGCGCCA
CATAGCAGAACTTTAAAAGTGCTCATCATTGGAAAACGTTCTTCGGGGCGAAAACTCTCAAGGATCTTAC
CGCTGTTGAGATCCAGTTCGATGTAACCCACTCGTGCACCCAACTGATCTTCAGCATCTTTTACTTTCAC
CAGCGTTTCTGGGTGAGCAAAAACAGGAAGGCAAAATGCCGCAAAAAAGGGAATAAGGGCGACACGGAAA
TGTTGAATACTCATACTCTTCCTTTTTCAATATTATTGAAGCATTTATCAGGGTTATTGTCTCATGAGCG
GATACATATTTGAATGTATTTAGAAAAATAAACAAATAGGGGTTCCGCGCACATTTCCCCGAAAAGTGCC
ACCTGATGCGGTGTGAAATACCGCACAGATGCGTAAGGAGAAAATACCGCATCAGGAAATTGTAAGCGTT
AATATTTTGTTAAAATTCGCGTTAAATTTTTGTTAAATCAGCTCATTTTTTAACCAATAGGCCGAAATCG
GCAAAATCCCTTATAAATCAAAAGAATAGACCGAGATAGGGT
[37 nt withheld, positions 3123-3159]
AAAGAACGTGGACTCCAACGTCAAAGG
[49 nt withheld, positions 3187-3235]
T
[91 nt withheld, positions 3237-3327]
G
[124 nt withheld, positions 3329-3452]
CCATTCGCCATTCAGGCTGCGCAACTGTTGGGAAGGGCGATCGGTGCGGGCCTCTTCGCTATTACGCC
Features (pLannotate 1.2.2; 14 found; start..end, strand, type, name):
     96..114     +  promoter       T7 promoter: promoter for bacteriophage T7 RNA polymerase
    175..675     +  CDS            Olfr1509 (fragment): O1509_MOUSE - Also known as MOR244-3 From Mus musculus (Mouse).
    683..745     -  CDS            VESPI_VESMG (fragment): Experimental evidence at protein level: Swiss-Prot protein existence level 1. Shows contractile activity on isolated ileum smooth muscle. From Vespa magnifica (Hornet).
    757..775     -  promoter       SP6 promoter: promoter for bacteriophage SP6 RNA polymerase
    817..833     -  protein_bind   lac operator: The lac repressor binds to the lac operator to inhibit transcription in E. coli. This inhibition can be relieved by adding lactose or isopropyl-β-D-thiogalactopyranoside (IPTG). lac repressor encoded by lacI
    841..871     -  promoter       lac promoter: promoter for the E. coli lac operon
    886..907     -  protein_bind   CAP binding site: CAP binding activates transcription in the presence of cAMP. E. coli catabolite activator protein
    920..1012    -  CDS            lacI (fragment): lac repressor; lacI; The lac repressor binds to the lac operator to inhibit transcription in E. coli. This inhibition can be relieved by adding lactose or isopropyl-β-D-thiogalactopyranoside (IPTG).
   1195..1783    -  rep_origin     ori: high-copy-number ColE1/pMB1/pBR322/pUC origin of replication
   1954..2814    -  CDS            AmpR: β-lactamase; bla; confers resistance to ampicillin, carbenicillin, and related antibiotics
   2815..2919    -  promoter       AmpR promoter: bla
   2946..2996    +  misc_feature   bom (fragment): basis of mobility region from pBR322
   3024..3452    -  rep_origin     f1 ori (sequence partly withheld): f1 bacteriophage origin of replication; arrow indicates direction of (+) strand synthesis
   3456..93      -  CDS            lacZα (fragment) (across the origin): LacZα fragment of β-galactosidase; lacZ fragment
