[The description below was written by a language model from this plasmid's Addgene catalogue record and pLannotate feature annotations shown in this document.]
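Description:
pISH-Olfr1256 is a small (about 3.5 kb) bacterial plasmid built on the pGEM-T-Easy cloning backbone and intended as an in vitro transcription template for making riboprobes against the mouse odorant receptor gene Olfr1256 (also known as MOR231-1). It is propagated in E. coli at high copy number from a ColE1/pUC-type origin and selected with ampicillin through the β-lactamase (AmpR) gene and its native promoter. An f1 phage origin is also present, a standard backbone element that allows single-stranded DNA production. Remnants of the lac promoter/operator, CAP binding site and lacZα fragment reflect the blue/white screening cassette of the parent vector, which is interrupted by the insert.

The payload is a probe fragment of roughly 500 bp sitting in the multiple cloning region between opposing bacteriophage T7 and SP6 promoters. This arrangement lets either strand be transcribed with the corresponding RNA polymerase, so that antisense probe and sense control can be made from the same plasmid; which promoter yields the antisense strand is not stated in the record. The automated annotation labels the insert as a fragment of Olfr1509 (MOR244-3) rather than Olfr1256. This most likely reflects a best match to a related odorant receptor in the annotation database, since these genes share considerable homology, but the record itself does not resolve the discrepancy. A short adjacent hit to a hornet peptide is almost certainly a spurious match to polylinker sequence. The cloning method is not recorded. The plasmid has no eukaryotic expression elements and serves for in situ hybridization, in the context of mapping odorant receptor expression zones in the mouse main olfactory epithelium.
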