Addgene plasmid #136744: pISH-Olfr1256
Purpose: Template to synthesize riboprobes for in situ hybridization (ISH) for Olfr1256
Depositing lab: Peter Mombaerts. Depositing organization: Max Planck Research Unit for Neurogenetics. Publication: The Zonal Organization of Odorant Receptor Gene Choice in the Main Olfactory Epithelium of the Mouse. Zapiec B, Mombaerts P. Cell Rep. 2020 Mar 24;30(12):4220-4234.e5. doi: 10.1016/j.celrep.2020.02.110. PubMed 32209480.
Backbone
  Vector backbone: pGEM-T-Easy
  Vector type: in situ probe
Growth in bacteria
  Bacterial resistance: Ampicillin, 100 μg/mL
  Growth temperature: 37°C
  Growth strain: DH5alpha
  Copy number: High Copy
Gene/Insert
  Gene/Insert name: Olfr1256
  Species: M. musculus (mouse)
  Mutation: ISH Probe insert
  Cloning method: Unknown
Terms and licenses: Academic/Nonprofit Terms; Industry Terms: Not Available to Industry
Depositor comments: ISH probe for mouse gene: Olfr1256 aka MOR231-1
How to cite: pISH-Olfr1256 was a gift from Peter Mombaerts (Addgene plasmid # 136744 ; http://n2t.net/addgene:136744 ; RRID:Addgene_136744)
