>Addgene plasmid #136744 | pISH-Olfr1256 | depositor partial sequence | sequence record 263971 | M13f for insert
NGGGCGATTGGGCCCGACGTCGCATGCTCCCGGCCGCCATGGCGGCCGCGGGAATTCGATTGGTGATGGC
CTATGATCGTTATGTGGCCATCTGTAAGCCCTTGCACTATTCAACTATCATGAAGCAATGGGTTTGTGTT
GTGCTGTTGATATTATCTTGGATCGGAGGATTTTTGCACTCAGTAATTCAGCTCAGTACTATTTATGGAC
TTCCATTCTGTGGTCCTAATATCATTGATCATTTTATGTGTGACATGTACCCCTTACTGAAACTTGTTTG
TATTGACACCTATGTCATTGGCCTCTTAGTGATGGCCAATGGAGGGCTGATCTGCACGGTTGTGTTTATA
CTCCTGCTCATCTCTTATGGTGTCATCCTGTACTCTCTAAAGAACCTTAATCAGGAAGGGAGGTGGAAAG
CTCTCTCTACCTGTGGCTCCCACATCACTGTAGTTGTTTCATTCTTTGTTCCCTGTATTTTCATGTATGC
ACGACCTGCTAAGACTTTCCCCATTGACAAAATGTTGAGTGTGTTTTATACAGTCATTACCCCCATGATG
AACCAATCACTAGTGAATTCGCGGCCGCCTGCAGGTCGACCATATGGGAGAGCTCCCAACGCGTTGGATG
CATAGCTTGAGTATTCTATAGTGTCACCTAAATAGCTTGGCGTAATCATGGTCATAGCTGTTTCCTGTGT
GAAATTGTTATCCGCTCACAATTCCACACAACATACGAGCCGGAAGCATAAAGTGTAAAGCCTGGGGTGC
CTAATGAGTGAGCTAACTCACATTAATTGCGTTGCGCTCACTGCCCGCTTTCCAGTCGGGAAACCTGTCG
TGCCAGCTGCATTAATGAATCGGCCAACGCGCGGGGAGAGGCGGTTTGCGTATTGGGCGCTCTTCCGCTT
CCTCGCTCACTGACTCGCTGCGCTCGGTCGTTCGGCTGCGGCGAGCGGTATCAGCTCACTCAAAGGCGGT
AATACGGTTATCCACAGAATCAGGGGATAACGCAGGAAAGAACATGTGAGCAAAAGGCCAGCAAAAGGCC
AGGAACCGTAAAAAGGCCGCGTTGCTGGCGTTTTTCCATAGGCTCCGCCCCCTGACGAGCATCMCAAAAA
TCGACGCTCAAGTCAAAGGTGGCGAAACCCGACAGGACTATAAGATACCAGGCGTTTCCCCTGGAAGCTC
CCTCGNGS
